>Addgene plasmid #24067 | MIGR-mFoxP3 | addgene full sequence | sequence record 473505 | Addgene NGS Result
TCCTGCCCCGGCTCAGGGCCAAGAACAGATGGTCCCCAGATGCGGTCCCGCCCTCAGCAGTTTCTAGAGA
ACCATCAGATGTTTCCAGGGTGCCCCAAGGACCTGAAATGACCCTGTGCCTTATTTGAACTAACCAATCA
GTTCGCTTCTCGCTTCTGTTCGCGCGCTTCTGCTCCCCGAGCTCAATAAAAGAGCCCACAACCCCTCACT
CGGCGCGCCAGTCCTCCGATAGACTGCGTCGCCCGGGTACCCGTGTATCCAATAAACCCTCTTGCAGTTG
CATCCGACTTGTGGTCTCGCTGTTCCTTGGGAGGGTCTCCTCTGAGTGATTGACTACCCGTCAGCGGGGG
TCTTTCATGGGTAACAGTTTCTTGAAGTTGGAGAACAACATTCTGAGGGTAGGAGTCGAATATTAAGTAA
TCCTGACTCAATTAGCCACTGTTTTGAATCCACATACTCCAATACTCCTGAAATAGTTCATTATGGACAG
CGCAGAAAGAGCTGGGGAGAATTGTGAAATTGTTATCCGCTCACAATTCCACACAACATACGAGCCGGAA
GCATAAAGTGTAAAGCCTGGGGTGCCTAATGAGTGAGCTAACTCACATTAATTGCGTTGCGCTCACTGCC
CGCTTTCCAGTCGGGAAACCTGTCGTGCCAGCTGCATTAATGAATCGGCCAACGCGCGGGGAGAGGCGGT
TTGCGTATTGGGCGCTCTTCCGCTTCCTCGCTCACTGACTCGCTGCGCTCGGTCGTTCGGCTGCGGCGAG
CGGTATCAGCTCACTCAAAGGCGGTAATACGGTTATCCACAGAATCAGGGGATAACGCAGGAAAGAACAT
GTGAGCAAAAGGCCAGCAAAAGGCCAGGAACCGTAAAAAGGCCGCGTTGCTGGCGTTTTTCCATAGGCTC
CGCCCCCCTGACGAGCATCACAAAAATCGACGCTCAAGTCAGAGGTGGCGAAACCCGACAGGACTATAAA
GATACCAGGCGTTTCCCCCTGGAAGCTCCCTCGTGCGCTCTCCTGTTCCGACCCTGCCGCTTACCGGATA
CCTGTCCGCCTTTCTCCCTTCGGGAAGCGTGGCGCTTTCTCATAGCTCACGCTGTAGGTATCTCAGTTCG
GTGTAGGTCGTTCGCTCCAAGCTGGGCTGTGTGCACGAACCCCCCGTTCAGCCCGACCGCTGCGCCTTAT
CCGGTAACTATCGTCTTGAGTCCAACCCGGTAAGACACGACTTATCGCCACTGGCAGCAGCCACTGGTAA
CAGGATTAGCAGAGCGAGGTATGTAGGCGGTGCTACAGAGTTCTTGAAGTGGTGGCCTAACTACGGCTAC
ACTAGAAGAACAGTATTTGGTATCTGCGCTCTGCTGAAGCCAGTTACCTTCGGAAAAAGAGTTGGTAGCT
CTTGATCCGGCAAACAAACCACCGCTGGTAGCGGTGGTTTTTTTGTTTGCAAGCAGCAGATTACGCGCAG
AAAAAAAGGATCTCAAGAAGATCCTTTGATCTTTTCTACGGGGTCTGACGCTCAGTGGAACGAAAACTCA
CGTTAAGGGATTTTGGTCATGAGATTATCAAAAAGGATCTTCACCTAGATCCTTTTAAATTAAAAATGAA
GTTTTAAATCAATCTAAAGTATATATGAGTAAACTTGGTCTGACAGTTACCAATGCTTAATCAGTGAGGC
ACCTATCTCAGCGATCTGTCTATTTCGTTCATCCATAGTTGCCTGACTCCCCGTCGTGTAGATAACTACG
ATACGGGAGGGCTTACCATCTGGCCCCAGTGCTGCAATGATACCGCGAGACCCACGCTCACCGGCTCCAG
ATTTATCAGCAATAAACCAGCCAGCCGGAAGGGCCGAGCGCAGAAGTGGTCCTGCAACTTTATCCGCCTC
CATCCAGTCTATTAATTGTTGCCGGGAAGCTAGAGTAAGTAGTTCGCCAGTTAATAGTTTGCGCAACGTT
GTTGCCATTGCTACAGGCATCGTGGTGTCACGCTCGTCGTTTGGTATGGCTTCATTCAGCTCCGGTTCCC
AACGATCAAGGCGAGTTACATGATCCCCCATGTTGTGCAAAAAAGCGGTTAGCTCCTTCGGTCCTCCGAT
CGTTGTCAGAAGTAAGTTGGCCGCAGTGTTATCACTCATGGTTATGGCAGCACTGCATAATTCTCTTACT
GTCATGCCATCCGTAAGATGCTTTTCTGTGACTGGTGAGTACTCAACCAAGTCATTCTGAGAATAGTGTA
TGCGGCGACCGAGTTGCTCTTGCCCGGCGTCAATACGGGATAATACCGCGCCACATAGCAGAACTTTAAA
AGTGCTCATCATTGGAAAACGTTCTTCGGGGCGAAAACTCTCAAGGATCTTACCGCTGTTGAGATCCAGT
TCGATGTAACCCACTCGTGCACCCAACTGATCTTCAGCATCTTTTACTTTCACCAGCGTTTCTGGGTGAG
CAAAAACAGGAAGGCAAAATGCCGCAAAAAAGGGAATAAGGGCGACACGGAAATGTTGAATACTCATACT
CTTCCTTTTTCAATATTATTGAAGCATTTATCAGGGTTATTGTCTCATGAGCGGATACATATTTGAATGT
ATTTAGAAAAATAAACAAATAGGGGTTCCGCGCACATTTCCCCGAAAAGTGCCACCTGACGTCTAAGAAA
CCATTATTATCATGACATTAACCTATAAAAATAGGCGTATCACGAGGCCCTTTCGTCTCGCGCGTTTCGG
TGATGACGGTGAAAACCTCTGACACATGCAGCTCCCGGAGACGGTCACAGCTTGTCTGTAAGCGGATGCC
GGGAGCAGACAAGCCCGTCAGGGCGCGTCAGCGGGTGTTGGCGGGTGTCGGGGCTGGCTTAACTATGCGG
CATCAGAGCAGATTGTACTGAGAGTGCACCATATGCGGTGTGAAATACCGCACAGATGCGTAAGGAGAAA
ATACCGCATCAGGCGCCATTCGCCATTCAGGCTGCGCAACTGTTGGGAAGGGCGATCGGTGCGGGCCTCT
TCGCTATTACGCCAGCTGGCGAAAGGGGGATGTGCTGCAAGGCGATTAAGTTGGGTAACGCCAGGGTTTT
CCCAGTCACGACGTTGTAAAACGACGGCGCAAGGAATGGTGCATGCAAGGAGATGGCGCCCAACAGTCCC
CCGGCCACGGGGCCTGCCACCATACCCACGCCGAAACAAGCGCTCATGAGCCCGAAGTGGCGAGCCCGAT
CTTCCCCATCGGTGATGTCGGCGATATAGGCGCCAGCAACCGCACCTGTGGCGCCGGTGATGCCGGCCAC
GATGCGTCCGGCGTAGAGGCGATTAGTCCAATTTGTTAAAGACAGGATATCAGTGGTCCAGGCTCTAGTT
TTGACTCAACAATATCACCAGCTGAAGCCTATAGAGTACGAGCCATAGATAAAATAAAAGATTTTATTTA
GTCTCCAGAAAAAGGGGGGAATGAAAGACCCCACCTGTAGGTTTGGCAAGCTAGCTTAAGTAACGCCATT
TTGCAAGGCATGGAAAATACATAACTGAGAATAGAGAAGTTCAGATCAAGGTTAGGAACAGAGAGACAGC
AGAATATGGGCCAAACAGGATATCTGTGGTAAGCAGTTCCTGCCCCGGCTCAGGGCCAAGAACAGATGGT
CCCCAGATGCGGTCCCGCCCTCAGCAGTTTCTAGAGAACCATCAGATGTTTCCAGGGTGCCCCAAGGACC
TGAAATGACCCTGTGCCTTATTTGAACTAACCAATCAGTTCGCTTCTCGCTTCTGTTCGCGCGCTTCTGC
TCCCCGAGCTCAATAAAAGAGCCCACAACCCCTCACTCGGCGCGCCAGTCCTCCGATAGACTGCGTCGCC
CGGGTACCCGTATTCCCAATAAAGCCTCTTGCTGTTTGCATCCGAATCGTGGACTCGCTGATCCTTGGGA
GGGTCTCCTCAGATTGATTGACTGCCCACCTCGGGGGTCTTTCATTTGGAGGTTCCACCGAGATTTGGAG
ACCCCTGCCCAGGGACCACCGACCCCCCCGCCGGGAGGTAAGCTGGCCAGCGGTCGTTTCGTGTCTGTCT
CTGTCTTTGTGCGTGTTTGTGCCGGCATCTAATGTTTGCGCCTGCGTCTGTACTAGTTAGCTAACTAGCT
CTGTATCTGGCGGACCCGTGGTGGAACTGACGAGTTCTGAACACCCGGCCGCAACCCTGGGAGACGTCCC
AGGGACTTTGGGGGCCGTTTTTGTGGCCCGACCTGAGGAAGGGAGTCGATGTGGAATCCGACCCCGTCAG
GATATGTGGTTCTGGTAGGAGACGAGAACCTAAAACAGTTCCCGCCTCCGTCTGAATTTTTGCTTTCGGT
TTGGAACCGAAGCCGCGCGTCTTGTCTGCTGCAGCGCTGCAGCATCGTTCTGTGTTGTCTCTGTCTGACT
GTGTTTCTGTATTTGTCTGAAAATTAGGGCCAGACTGTTACCACTCCCTTAAGTTTGACCTTAGGTCACT
GGAAAGATGTCGAGCGGATCGCTCACAACCAGTCGGTAGATGTCAAGAAGAGACGTTGGGTTACCTTCTG
CTCTGCAGAATGGCCAACCTTTAACGTCGGATGGCCGCGAGACGGCACCTTTAACCGAGACCTCATCACC
CAGGTTAAGATCAAGGTCTTTTCACCTGGCCCGCATGGACACCCAGACCAGGTCCCCTACATCGTGACCT
GGGAAGCCTTGGCTTTTGACCCCCCTCCCTGGGTCAAGCCCTTTGTACACCCTAAGCCTCCGCCTCCTCT
TCCTCCATCCGCCCCGTCTCTCCCCCTTGAACCTCCTCGTTCGACCCCGCCTCGATCCTCCCTTTATCCA
GCCCTCACTCCTTCTCTAGGCGCCGGAATTAGATCTACCATGCCCAACCCTAGGCCAGCCAAGCCTATGG
CTCCTTCCTTGGCCCTTGGCCCATCCCCAGGAGTCTTGCCAAGCTGGAAGACTGCACCCAAGGGCTCAGA
ACTTCTAGGGACCAGGGGCTCTGGGGGACCCTTCCAAGGTCGGGACCTGCGAAGTGGGGCCCACACCTCT
TCTTCCTTGAACCCCCTGCCACCATCCCAGCTGCAGCTGCCTACAGTGCCCCTAGTCATGGTGGCACCGT
CTGGGGCCCGACTAGGTCCCTCACCCCACCTACAGGCCCTTCTCCAGGACAGACCACACTTCATGCATCA
GCTCTCCACTGTGGATGCCCATGCCCAGACCCCTGTGCTCCAAGTGCGTCCACTGGACAACCCAGCCATG
ATCAGCCTCCCACCACCTTCTGCTGCCACTGGGGTCTTCTCCCTCAAGGCCCGGCCTGGCCTGCCACCTG
GGATCAATGTGGCCAGTCTGGAATGGGTGTCCAGGGAGCCAGCTCTACTCTGCACCTTCCCACGCTCGGG
TACACCCAGGAAAGACAGCAACCTTTTGGCTGCACCCCAAGGATCCTACCCACTGCTGGCAAATGGAGTC
TGCAAGTGGCCTGGTTGTGAGAAGGTCTTCGAGGAGCCAGAAGAGTTTCTCAAGCACTGCCAAGCAGATC
ATCTCCTGGATGAGAAAGGCAAGGCCCAGTGCCTCCTCCAGAGAGAAGTGGTGCAGTCTCTGGAGCAGCA
GCTGGAGCTGGAAAAGGAGAAGCTGGGAGCTATGCAGGCCCACCTGGCTGGGAAGATGGCGCTGGCCAAG
GCTCCATCTGTGGCCTCAATGGACAAGAGCTCTTGCTGCATCGTAGCCACCAGTACTCAGGGCAGTGTGC
TCCCGGCCTGGTCTGCTCCTCGGGAGGCTCCAGACGGCGGCCTGTTTGCAGTGCGGAGGCACCTCTGGGG
AAGCCATGGCAATAGTTCCTTCCCAGAGTTCTTCCACAACATGGACTACTTCAAGTACCACAATATGCGA
CCCCCTTTCACCTATGCCACCCTTATCCGATGGGCCATCCTGGAAGCCCCGGAGAGGCAGAGGACACTCA
ATGAAATCTACCATTGGTTTACTCGCATGTTCGCCTACTTCAGAAACCACCCCGCCACCTGGAAGAATGC
CATCCGCCACAACCTGAGCCTGCACAAGTGCTTTGTGCGAGTGGAGAGCGAGAAGGGAGCAGTGTGGACC
GTAGATGAATTTGAGTTTCGCAAGAAGAGGAGCCAACGCCCCAACAAGTGCTCCAATCCCTGCCCTTGAG
AATTCCGCCCCCCCCCCCTAACGTTACTGGCCGAAGCCGCTTGGAATAAGGCCGGTGTGCGTTTGTCTAT
ATGTTATTTTCCACCATATTGCCGTCTTTTGGCAATGTGAGGGCCCGGAAACCTGGCCCTGTCTTCTTGA
CGAGCATTCCTAGGGGTCTTTCCCCTCTCGCCAAAGGAATGCAAGGTCTGTTGAATGTCGTGAAGGAAGC
AGTTCCTCTGGAAGCTTCTTGAAGACAAACAACGTCTGTAGCGACCCTTTGCAGGCAGCGGAACCCCCCA
CCTGGCGACAGGTGCCTCTGCGGCCAAAAGCCACGTGTATAAGATACACCTGCAAAGGCGGCACAACCCC
AGTGCCACGTTGTGAGTTGGATAGTTGTGGAAAGAGTCAAATGGCTCTCCTCAAGCGTATTCAACAAGGG
GCTGAAGGATGCCCAGAAGGTACCCCATTGTATGGGATCTGATCTGGGGCCTCGGTGCACATGCTTTACA
TGTGTTTAGTCGAGGTTAAAAAAACGTCTAGGCCCCCCGAACCACGGGGACGTGGTTTTCCTTTGAAAAA
CACGATGATAATATGGCCACAACCATGGTGAGCAAGGGCGAGGAGCTGTTCACCGGGGTGGTGCCCATCC
TGGTCGAGCTGGACGGCGACGTAAACGGCCACAAGTTCAGCGTGTCTGGCGAGGGCGAGGGCGATGCCAC
CTACGGCAAGCTGACCCTGAAGTTCATCTGCACCACCGGCAAGCTGCCCGTGCCCTGGCCCACCCTCGTG
ACCACCCTGACCTACGGCGTGCAGTGCTTCAGCCGCTACCCCGACCACATGAAGCAGCACGACTTCTTCA
AGTCCGCCATGCCCGAAGGCTACGTCCAGGAGCGCACCATCTTCTTCAAGGACGACGGCAACTACAAGAC
CCGCGCCGAGGTGAAGTTCGAGGGCGACACCCTGGTGAACCGCATCGAGCTGAAGGGCATCGACTTCAAG
GAGGACGGCAACATCCTGGGGCACAAGCTGGAGTACAACTACAACAGCCACAACGTCTATATCATGGCCG
ACAAGCAGAAGAACGGCATCAAGGCGAACTTCAAGATCCGCCACAACATCGAGGACGGCAGCGTGCAGCT
CGCCGACCACTACCAGCAGAACACCCCCATCGGCGACGGCCCCGTGCTGCTGCCCGACAACCACTACCTG
AGCACCCAGTCCGCCCTGAGCAAAGACCCCAACGAGAAGCGCGATCACATGGTCCTGCTGGAGTTCGTGA
CCGCCGCCGGGATCACTCTCGGCATGGACGAGCTGTACAAGTAATGAATTAATTAAGAATTATCAAGCTT
ATCGATACCGTCGACCTGCAGCCAAGCTTATCGATAAAATAAAAGATTTTATTTAGTCTCCAGAAAAAGG
GGGGAATGAAAGACCCCACCTGTAGGTTTGGCAAGCTAGCTTAAGTAACGCCATTTTGCAAGGCATGGAA
AATACATAACTGAGAATAGAGAAGTTCAGATCAAGGTTAGGAACAGAGAGACAGCAGAATATGGGCCAAA
CAGGATATCTGTGGTAAGCAGT
Features (pLannotate 1.2.2; 20 found; start..end, strand, type, name):
    520..536     -  protein_bind   lac operator: The lac repressor binds to the lac operator to inhibit transcription in E. coli. This inhibition can be relieved by adding lactose or isopropyl-β-D-thiogalactopyranoside (IPTG). lac repressor encoded by lacI
    544..574     -  promoter       lac promoter: promoter for the E. coli lac operon
    589..610     -  protein_bind   CAP binding site: CAP binding activates transcription in the presence of cAMP. E. coli catabolite activator protein
    623..715     -  CDS            lacI (fragment): lac repressor; lacI; The lac repressor binds to the lac operator to inhibit transcription in E. coli. This inhibition can be relieved by adding lactose or isopropyl-β-D-thiogalactopyranoside (IPTG).
    898..1486    -  rep_origin     ori: high-copy-number ColE1/pMB1/pBR322/pUC origin of replication
   1657..2517    -  CDS            AmpR: β-lactamase; bla; confers resistance to ampicillin, carbenicillin, and related antibiotics
   2518..2622    -  promoter       AmpR promoter: bla
   2717..2752    +  CDS            rop (fragment): Rop protein, which maintains plasmids at low copy number; rop
   2854..2953    +  misc_feature   bom (fragment): basis of mobility region from pBR322
   2959..3108    -  CDS            lacZα (fragment): LacZα fragment of β-galactosidase; lacZ fragment
   3108..3309    -  CDS            TcR (fragment): tetracycline efflux protein; tet; confers resistance to tetracycline
   3310..3408    +  CDS            env (fragment): murine leukemia virus gPr80 envelope polyprotein precursor; env; proteolytically cleaved into gp70SU and p15TM subunits
   3450..3966    +  LTR            5' LTR: 5' long terminal repeat from murine embryonic stem cell virus
   4030..4371    +  misc_feature   MESV Ψ: packaging signal of murine embryonic stem cell virus
   4438..4854    +  CDS            gag (truncated): truncated Moloney murine leukemia virus (MMLV) gag gene lacking the start codon
   4870..6156    +  CDS            Foxp3: FOXP3_MOUSE - Experimental evidence at protein level: Swiss-Prot protein existence level 1. Transcriptional regulator which is crucial for the development and inhibitory function of regulatory T-cells (Treg). Plays an essential role in maintaining homeostasis of the immune system by allowing the acquisition of full suppressive function and stability of the Treg lineage, and by directly modulating the expansion and function of conventional T-cells. Can act either as a transcriptional repressor or a transcriptional activator depending on its interactions with other transcription factors, histone
   6269..6731    +  misc_feature   IRES: internal ribosome entry site (IRES) of the encephalomyocarditis virus (EMCV)
   6745..7464    +  CDS            EGFP: the original enhanced GFP (Yang et al., 1996) mammalian codon-optimized
   7481..7507    +  misc_feature   MCS (fragment): pBluescript multiple cloning site
   7566..358     +  LTR            3' LTR (across the origin): 3' long terminal repeat from murine embryonic stem cell virus
