[The description below was written by a language model from this plasmid's Addgene catalogue record and pLannotate feature annotations shown in this document.]
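Description:
MIGR-mFoxP3 is a gammaretroviral expression vector built on the pMIGR (MSCV-IRES-GFP type) backbone, carrying the mouse Foxp3 cDNA for stable delivery into mammalian cells. The sequenced plasmid is about 7.7 kb. In bacteria it is maintained through a high-copy ColE1/pUC-type origin and selected with ampicillin via the β-lactamase gene. The remaining bacterial annotations (short fragments of lacI, lacZα, rop, bom and the tetracycline resistance gene, plus a lac promoter/operator) are non-functional remnants of earlier cloning vectors.

The retroviral cassette is flanked by 5′ and 3′ long terminal repeats of murine embryonic stem cell virus origin. Downstream of the 5′ LTR lie the Ψ packaging signal and a truncated MMLV gag segment lacking its start codon, which together promote efficient encapsidation of the genomic RNA when the plasmid is introduced into a packaging cell line that supplies gag, pol and env in trans. No internal promoter is annotated, so expression is presumably driven by the 5′ LTR, producing a single bicistronic transcript. The Foxp3 open reading frame, about 1.29 kb, was cloned between BglII and EcoRI sites, with an optimal Kozak sequence added by PCR at its 5′ end. It is followed by an EMCV IRES and EGFP, so cells expressing the transgene also fluoresce green and can be tracked or sorted.

Foxp3 is the transcriptional regulator central to the development and suppressive function of regulatory T cells. The record does not state a specific application, but the design suits enforced Foxp3 expression in transduced cells, with GFP marking them.
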