Addgene plasmid #24067: MIGR-mFoxP3
Depositing lab: Dan Littman. Depositing organization: NYU Grossman School of Medicine.
Backbone
  Vector backbone: pMIGR
  Backbone size w/o insert (bp): 6000
  Vector type: Mammalian Expression, Retroviral
Growth in bacteria
  Bacterial resistance: Ampicillin, 100 μg/mL
  Growth temperature: 37°C
  Growth strain: DH5alpha
  Copy number: Unknown
Gene/Insert
  Gene/Insert name: Foxp3
  Species: M. musculus (mouse)
  Insert size (bp): 1290
  Entrez Gene: Foxp3 (a.k.a. JM2, scurfin, sf)
  Cloning method: Restriction Enzyme; 5′ cloning site BglII (unknown if destroyed); 3′ cloning site EcoRI (unknown if destroyed)
  Sequencing primers: 5′ pLXSN 5
Terms and licenses: Academic/Nonprofit Terms; Industry Terms: Not Available to Industry
Depositor comments: A perfect Kozak sequence was introduced to the 5' of mouse Foxp3 cDNA by PCR.
How to cite: MIGR-mFoxP3 was a gift from Dan Littman (Addgene plasmid # 24067 ; http://n2t.net/addgene:24067 ; RRID:Addgene_24067)
