>Addgene plasmid #24067 | MIGR-mFoxP3 | addgene partial sequence | sequence record 29958 | 24067 with pLXSN-5
GCCCTCACTCCTTCTCTAGGCGCCGGAATTAGATCTACCATGCCCAACCCTAGGCCAGCCAAGCCTATGG
CTCCTTCCTTGGCCCTTGGCCCATCCCCAGGAGTCTTGCCAAGCTGGAAGACTGCACCCAAGGGCTCAGA
ACTTCTAGGGACCAGGGGCTCTGGGGGACCCTTCCAAGGTCGGGACCTGCGAAGTGGGGCCCACACCTCT
TCTTCCTTGAACCCCCTGCCACCATCCCAGCTGCAGCTGCCTACAGTGCCCCTAGTCATGGTGGCACCGT
CTGGGGCCCGACTAGGTCCCTCACCCCACCTACAGGCCCTTCTCCAGGACAGACCACACTTCATGCATCA
GCTCTCCACTGTGGATGCCCATGCCCAGACCCCTGTGCTCCAAGTGCGTCCACTGGACAACCCAGCCATG
ATCAGCCTCCCACCACCTTCTGCTGCCACTGGGGTCTTCTCCCTCAAGGCCCGGCCTGGCCTGCCACCTG
GGATCAATGTGGCCAGTCTGGAATGGGTGTCCAGGGAGCCAGCTCTACTCTGCACCTTCCCACGCTCGGG
TACACCCAGGAAAGACAGCAACCTTTTGGCTGCACCCCAAGGATCCTACCCACTGCTGGCAAATGGAGTC
TGCAAGTGGCCTGGTTGTGAGAAGGTCTTCGAGGAGCCAGAAGAGTTTCTCAAGCACTGCCAAGCAGATC
ATCTCCTGGATGAGAAAGGCAAGGCCCAGTGCCTCCTCCAGAGAGAAGTGGTGCAGTCTCTGGAGCAGCA
GCTGGAGCTGGAAAAGGAGAAGCTGGGAGCTATGCAGGCCCACCTGGCTGGGAAGATGGCGCTGGCCAAG
GCTCCATCTGTGGC
